Addgene plasmid #124019: ARB287e
Purpose: Encodes pEF1a driving expression of mAzamiGreen with a multicistronic spacer 3' UTR and a mScarlet normalization in a PiggyBac destination vector
Depositing lab: Hana El-Samad. Depositing organization: University of California, San Francisco (UCSF). Publication: A Toolkit for Rapid Modular Construction of Biological Circuits in Mammalian Cells. Fonseca JP, Bonny AR, Kumar GR, Ng AH, Town J, Wu QC, Aslankoohi E, Chen SY, Dods G, Harrigan P, Osimiri LC, Kistler AL, El-Samad H. ACS Synth Biol. 2019 Nov 15;8(11):2593-2606. doi: 10.1021/acssynbio.9b00322. Epub 2019 Nov 5. PubMed 31686495.
Backbone
  Vector backbone: MTK0_043
  Vector type: Mammalian Expression
Growth in bacteria
  Bacterial resistance: Kanamycin, 50 μg/mL
  Growth temperature: 37°C
  Growth strain: DH5alpha
  Copy number: Unknown
Gene/Insert
  Gene/Insert name: PB_pEF1a-NLS-mAzamiGreen-spacermulticistronic_pCAG-H2B::mScarlet-rglpA
  Species: Synthetic
  Cloning method: Restriction Enzyme; 5′ cloning site unknown (unknown if destroyed); 3′ cloning site unknown (unknown if destroyed)
Terms and licenses: Academic/Nonprofit Terms; Industry Terms: Not Available to Industry
Depositor comments: Plasmid used to generate Fig .2b Please visit https://www.biorxiv.org/content/10.1101/506188v2 for BioRxiv preprint
How to cite: ARB287e was a gift from Hana El-Samad (Addgene plasmid # 124019 ; http://n2t.net/addgene:124019 ; RRID:Addgene_124019)
