[The description below was written by a language model from this plasmid's Addgene catalogue record and pLannotate feature annotations shown in this document.]
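Description:
ARB287e is a 10.3 kb mammalian expression plasmid built in the MTK0_043 backbone, a PiggyBac destination vector from a modular mammalian cloning toolkit. Its synthetic payload is intended for transposase-mediated integration into the genome of mammalian cells. It is propagated in E. coli through a high-copy ColE1/pUC-type origin and selected with kanamycin (KanR, aph(3')-Ia). The feature table also shows a CMV enhancer/promoter driving a hygromycin resistance gene with a bGH polyadenylation signal, which would allow selection of stably integrated mammalian cells. T3 and T7 promoters flank the bacterial maintenance region. The PiggyBac terminal repeats themselves are not annotated in the table, although the record names the vector as PiggyBac.

The payload consists of two transcription units in the same orientation. In the first, the human EF-1α promoter drives a nuclear-localised (NLS), mammalian codon-optimised monomeric Azami-Green. According to the catalogue entry, this is followed by a "multicistronic spacer" 3' UTR part, which the feature table does not annotate. In the second, a CAG promoter (CMV enhancer, chicken β-actin promoter and chimeric intron) drives human histone H2B fused to mScarlet, terminated by a rabbit β-globin polyadenylation signal. The short HBB fragment annotated just upstream of that signal most likely reflects globin-derived terminator sequence rather than an expressed coding region.

The chromatin-bound red signal serves as an internal normalisation control. Green fluorescence from the test unit can then be expressed relative to a constitutive reference from the same integrated cassette, correcting for differences in copy number or delivery. The depositor notes that the plasmid was used to generate data for a figure in the toolkit publication, consistent with use in characterising toolkit parts such as this 3' UTR.
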