Features (pLannotate 1.2.2; 17 found; start..end, strand, type, name):
    239..539     +  enhancer       CMV enhancer: human cytomegalovirus immediate early enhancer
    540..743     +  promoter       CMV promoter: human cytomegalovirus (CMV) immediate early promoter
    777..1798    +  CDS            HygR (fragment): aminoglycoside phosphotransferase from E. coli; aph(4)-Ia; confers resistance to hygromycin
   1817..2024    +  polyA_signal   bGH poly(A) signal: bovine growth hormone polyadenylation signal
   2344..2362    -  promoter       T3 promoter: promoter for bacteriophage T3 RNA polymerase
   2402..3217    -  CDS            KanR: aminoglycoside phosphotransferase; aph(3')-Ia; confers resistance to kanamycin in bacteria or G418 (Geneticin®) in eukaryotes
   3442..4030    +  rep_origin     ori: high-copy-number ColE1/pMB1/pBR322/pUC origin of replication
   4142..4160    +  promoter       T7 promoter: promoter for bacteriophage T7 RNA polymerase
   4745..5918    +  promoter       EF-1α promoter: strong constitutive promoter for human elongation factor EF-1α
   5968..6639    +  CDS            hmAzami-Green: humanized monomeric Azami-Green fluorescent protein mammalian codon-optimized
   6898..7201    +  enhancer       CMV enhancer: human cytomegalovirus immediate early enhancer
   7203..7478    +  promoter       chicken β-actin promoter: No description available
   7479..8495    +  intron         chimeric intron: chimera between introns from chicken β-actin and rabbit β-globin
   8556..8933    +  CDS            H2B: human histone H2B; HIST1H2BJ
   8940..9632    +  CDS            mScarlet: mScarlet is a basic (constitutively fluorescent) red fluorescent protein published in 2016, derived from synthetic construct. It has moderate acid sensitivity.
   9727..9801    +  CDS            HBB (fragment): HBB_PONPY - Experimental evidence at transcript level: Swiss-Prot protein existence level 2. Involved in oxygen transport from the lung to the various peripheral tissues. From Pongo pygmaeus (Bornean orangutan).
   9872..9927    +  polyA_signal   β-globin poly(A) signal: rabbit β-globin polyadenylation signal (Gil and Proudfoot, 1987)
>Addgene plasmid #124019 | ARB287e | addgene full sequence | sequence record 252460 | Addgene NGS Result
GTTACAGAGATGTTACGAACCCTGAACAGGTTGACTATTAATTGTGTCTGCTTGATGTGGACACCAGGTG
GCGCTGGACATCAGATTTGGAGAGGCAGTTGTCTAGGGAACCGGGCTCTGTGCCAGCGCAGGAGGCAGGC
TGGCTCTCCTATTCCAGGGATGCTCATCCAGGAAGGAAAGGTTGCATGCTGGACACACTAACCTTACAGC
GGTGGGCTCTATGGGGTACCTACGTAGGTACATAACTTACGGTAAATGGCCCGCCTGGCTGACCGCCCAA
CGACCCCCGCCCATTGACGTCAATAATGACGTATGTTCCCATAGTAACGCCAATAGGGACTTTCCATTGA
CGTCAATGGGTGGAGTATTTACGGTAAACTGCCCACTTGGCAGTACATCAAGTGTATCATATGCCAAGTA
CGCCCCCTATTGACGTCAATGACGGTAAATGGCCCGCCTGGCATTATGCCCAGTACATGACCTTATGGGA
CTTTCCTACTTGGCAGTACATCTACGTATTAGTCATCGCTATTACCATGGTGATGCGGTTTTGGCAGTAC
ATCAATGGGCGTGGATAGCGGTTTGACTCACGGGGATTTCCAAGTCTCCACCCCATTGACGTCAATGGGA
GTTTGTTTTGGCACCAAAATCAACGGGACTTTCCAAAATGTCGTAACAACTCCGCCCCATTGACGCAAAT
GGGCGGTAGGCGTGTACGGTGGGAGGTCTATATAAGCAGAGCTCGTTTAGTGAACCGTCAGATAGCCACC
ATGGGTAAAAAGCCTGAACTCACCGCGACGTCTGTCGAGAAGTTTCTGATCGAAAAGTTCGACAGCGTGT
CCGACCTGATGCAGCTCTCGGAGGGCGAAGAATCTCGTGCTTTCAGCTTCGATGTAGGAGGGCGTGGATA
TGTCCTGCGGGTAAATAGCTGCGCCGATGGTTTCTACAAAGATCGTTATGTTTATCGGCACTTTGCATCG
GCCGCGCTCCCGATTCCGGAAGTGCTTGACATTGGGGAATTTAGCGAGAGCCTGACCTATTGCATCTCCC
GCCGTGCACAGGGTGTCACGTTGCAAGACCTGCCTGAAACCGAACTGCCCGCTGTTCTGCAACCGGTCGC
GGAGGCCATGGATGCGATCGCTGCGGCCGATCTTAGCCAGACGAGCGGGTTCGGCCCATTCGGACCGCAA
GGAATCGGTCAATACACTACATGGCGTGATTTCATATGCGCGATTGCTGATCCCCATGTGTATCACTGGC
AAACTGTGATGGACGACACCGTCAGTGCGTCCGTCGCGCAGGCTCTCGATGAGCTGATGCTTTGGGCCGA
GGACTGCCCCGAAGTCCGGCACCTCGTGCACGCGGATTTCGGCTCCAACAATGTCCTGACGGACAATGGC
CGCATAACAGCGGTCATTGACTGGAGCGAGGCGATGTTCGGGGATTCCCAATACGAGGTCGCCAACATCT
TCTTCTGGAGGCCGTGGTTGGCTTGTATGGAGCAGCAGACGCGCTACTTCGAGCGGAGGCATCCGGAGCT
TGCAGGATCGCCGCGGCTCCGGGCGTATATGCTCCGCATTGGTCTTGACCAACTCTATCAGAGCTTGGTT
GACGGCAATTTCGATGATGCAGCTTGGGCGCAGGGTCGATGCGACGCAATCGTCCGATCCGGAGCCGGGA
CTGTCGGGCGTACACAAATCGCCCGCAGAAGCGCGGCCGTCTGGACCGATGGCTGTGTAGAAGTACTCGC
CGATAGTGGAAACCGACGCCCCAGCACTCGTCCGAGGGCAAAGGAATAACTCGAGCGACGCCTCGACTGT
GCCTTCTAGTTGCCAGCCATCTGTTGTTTGCCCCTCCCCCGTGCCTTCCTTGACCCTGGAAGGTGCCACT
CCCACTGTCCTTTCCTAATAAAATGAGGAAATTGCATCGCATTGTCTGAGTAGGTGTCATTCTATTCTGG
GGGGTGGGGTGGGGCAGGACAGCAAGGGGGAGGATTGGGAAGACAATAGCAGGCATGCTGGGGATGCGGT
GGGCTCTATGAGTATCGATACTAGTTAAAAGTTTTGTTACTTTATAGAAGAAATTTTGAGTTTTTGTTTT
TTTTTAATAAATAAATAAACATAAATAAATTGTTTGTTGAATTTATTATTAGTATGTAAGTGTAAATATA
ATAAAACTTAATATCTATTCAAATTAATAAATAAACCTCGATATACAGACCGATAAAACACATGCGTCAA
TTTTACGCATGATTATCTTTAACGTACGTCACAATATGATTATCTTTCTAGGGTTAATCTAGTATACGCG
TATGCGGCCGCTTAATTAATCCAGCTTTTGTTCCCTTTAGTGAGGGTTAATTCCGAGCGGCCGCGTGTTA
CAACCAATTAACCAATTCTGATTAGAAAAACTCATCGAGCATCAAATGAAACTGCAATTTATTCATATCA
GGATTATCAATACCATATTTTTGAAAAAGCCGTTTCTGTAATGAAGGAGAAAACTCACCGAGGCAGTTCC
ATAGGATGGCAAGATCCTGGTATCGGTCTGCGATTCCGACTCGTCCAACATCAATACAACCTATTAATTT
CCCCTCGTCAAAAATAAGGTTATCAAGTGAGAAATCACCATGAGTGACGACTGAATCCGGTGAGAATGGC
AAAAGCTTATGCATTTCTTTCCAGACTTGTTCAACAGGCCAGCCATTACGCTCGTCATCAAAATCACTCG
CATCAACCAAACCGTTATTCATTCGTGATTGCGCCTGAGCGAGGCGAAATACGCGATCGCTGTTAAAAGG
ACAATTACAAACAGGAATCGAATGCAACCGGCGCAGGAACACTGCCAGCGCATCAACAATATTTTCACCT
GAATCAGGATATTCTTCTAATACCTGGAATGCTGTTTTCCCGGGGATCGCAGTGGTGAGTAACCATGCAT
CATCAGGAGTACGGATAAAATGCTTGATGGTCGGAAGAGGCATAAATTCCGTCAGCCAGTTTAGTCTGAC
CATCTCATCTGTAACATCATTGGCAACGCTACCTTTGCCATGTTTCAGAAACAACTCTGGCGCATCGGGC
TTCCCATACAATCGATAGATTGTCGCACCTGATTGCCCGACATTATCGCGAGCCCATTTATACCCATATA
AATCAGCATCCATGTTGGAATTTAATCGCGGCCTGGAGCAAGACGTTTCCCGTTGAATATGGCTCATAAC
ACCCCTTGTATTACTGTTTATGTAAGCAGACAGTTTTATTGTTCATGATGATATATTTTTATCTTGTGCA
ATGTAACATCAGAGATTTTGAGACACAACGTGGCTTTGTTGAATAAATCGAACTTTTGCTGAGTTGAAGG
ATCAGTCATGACCAAAATCCCTTAACGTGAGTTTTCGTTCCACTGAGCGTCAGACCCCGTAGAAAAGATC
AAAGGATCTTCTTGAGATCCTTTTTTTCTGCGCGTAATCTGCTGCTTGCAAACAAAAAAACCACCGCTAC
CAGCGGTGGTTTGTTTGCCGGATCAAGAGCTACCAACTCTTTTTCCGAAGGTAACTGGCTTCAGCAGAGC
GCAGATACCAAATACTGTTCTTCTAGTGTAGCCGTAGTTAGGCCACCACTTCAAGAACTCTGTAGCACCG
CCTACATACCTCGCTCTGCTAATCCTGTTACCAGTGGCTGCTGCCAGTGGCGATAAGTCGTGTCTTACCG
GGTTGGACTCAAGACGATAGTTACCGGATAAGGCGCAGCGGTCGGGCTGAACGGGGGGTTCGTGCACACA
GCCCAGCTTGGAGCGAACGACCTACACCGAACTGAGATACCTACAGCGTGAGCTATGAGAAAGCGCCACG
CTTCCCGAAGGGAGAAAGGCGGACAGGTATCCGGTAAGCGGCAGGGTCGGAACAGGAGAGCGCACGAGGG
AGCTTCCAGGGGGAAACGCCTGGTATCTTTATAGTCCTGTCGGGTTTCGCCACCTCTGACTTGAGCGTCG
ATTTTTGTGATGCTCGTCAGGGGGGCGGAGCCTATGGAAAAACGCCAGCAACGCGGCCTTTTTACGGTTC
CTGGCCTTTTGCTGGCCTTTTGCTCACATGTTCTTTCCTGCGTTATCCCCTGATTCTGTGGATAACCGTG
CGGCCGCCAATTAATACGACTCACTATAGGGCGAATTGGGGCGCGCCATTCTAGATTAACCCTAGAAAGA
TAGTCTGCGTAAAATTGACGCATGCATTCTTGAAATATTGCTCTCTCTTTCTAAATAGCGCGAATCCGTC
GCTGTGCATTTAGGACATCTCAGTCGCCGCTTGGAGCTCCCGTGAGGCGTGCTTGTCAATGCGGTAAGTG
TCACTGATTTTGAACTATAACGACCGCGTGAGTCAAAATGACGCATGATTATCTTTTACGTGACTTTTAA
GATTTAACTCATACGATAATTATATTGTTATTTCATGTTCTACTTACGTGATAACTTATTATATATATAT
TTTCTTGTTATAGATATCAACTAGAATGCTAGCATGGGCCCAGATCTCCATGGGCCCTGAATTCGCATCT
AGACTGAACTGGCCGATAATTGCAGACGAGGAGCATCGCCCTTCCCCGGCCCTCAGGTAAGAGGACCAAA
TACCGTAGCCGTTTCCAATTTCAGTCCTTTAGCGCCACCTGGTGCTAACTACTCTATCACGCTTTTATCC
AATAACTACCTTTGTAAATTTCCTTTCAAAAGTTCTGGCCGGGCGCGGTGGCAACGGTGCCCGTCAGTGG
GCAGAGCGCACATCGCCCACAGTCCCCGAGAAGTTGGGGGGAGGGGTCGGCAATTGAACCGGTGCCTAGA
GAAGGTGGCGCGGGGTAAACTGGGAAAGTGATGTCGTGTACTGGCTCCGCCTTTTTCCCGAGGGTGGGGG
AGAACCGTATATAAGTGCAGTAGTCGCCGTGAACGTTCTTTTTCGCAACGGGTTTGCCGCCAGAACACAG
GTAAGTGCCGTGTGTGGTTCCCGCGGGCCTGGCCTCTTTACGGGTTATGGCCCTTGCGTGCCTTGAATTA
CTTCCACCTGGCTGCAGTACGTGATTCTTGATCCCGAGCTTCGGGTTGGAAGTGGGTGGGAGAGTTCGAG
GCCTTGCGCTTAAGGAGCCCCTTCGCCTCGTGCTTGAGTTGAGGCCTGGCCTGGGCGCTGGGGCCGCCGC
GTGCGAATCTGGTGGCACCTTCGCGCCTGTCTCGCTGCTTTCGATAAGTCTCTAGCCATTTAAAATTTTT
GATGACCTGCTGCGACGCTTTTTTTCTGGCAAGATAGTCTTGTAAATGCGGGCCAAGATCTGCACACTGG
TATTTCGGTTTTTGGGGCCGCGGGCGGCGACGGGGCCCGTGCGTCCCAGCGCACATGTTCGGCGAGGCGG
GGCCTGCGAGCGCGGCCACCGAGAATCGGACGGGGGTAGTCTCAAGCTGGCCGGCCTGCTCTGGTGCCTG
GCCTCGCGCCGCCGTGTATCGCCCCGCCCTGGGCGGCAAGGCTGGCCCGGTCGGCACCAGTTGCGTGAGC
GGAAAGATGGCCGCTTCCCGGCCCTGCTGCAGGGAGCTCAAAATGGAGGACGCGGCGCTCGGGAGAGCGG
GCGGGTGAGTCACCCACACAAAGGAAAAGGGCCTTTCCGTCCTCAGCCGTCGCTTCATGTGACTCCACGG
AGTACCGGGCGCCGTCCAGGCACCTCGATTAGTTCTCGCGCTTTTGGAGTACGTCGTCTTTAGGTTGGGG
GGAGGGGTTTTATGCGATGGAGTTTCCCCACACTGAGTGGGTGGAGACTGAAGTTAGGCCAGCTTGGCAC
TTGATGTAATTCTCCTTGGAATTTGCCCTTTTTGAGTTTGGATCTTGGTTCATTCTCAAGCCTCAGACAG
TGGTTCAAAGTTTTTTTCTTCCATTTCAGGTGTCGTGAGCTAGCCACTATGCCCAAGAAGAAGAGGAAGG
TGGAGGACGCCGGTTCTGTGAGCGTGATCAAGCCCGAGATGAAGATCAAGCTGTGCATGAGGGGCACCGT
GAACGGCCACAACTTCGTGATCGAGGGCGAGGGCAAGGGCAACCCCTACGAGGGCACCCAGATCCTGGAC
CTGAACGTGACCGAGGGCGCCCCCCTGCCCTTCGCCTACGACATCCTGACCACCGTGTTCCAGTACGGCA
ACAGGGCCTTCACCAAGTACCCCGCCGACATCCAGGACTACTTCAAGCAGACCTTCCCCGAGGGCTACCA
CTGGGAGAGGAGCATGACCTACGAGGACCAGGGCATCTGCACCGCCACCAGCAACATCAGCATGAGGGGC
GACTGCTTCTTCTACGACATCAGGTTCGACGGCACCAACTTCCCCCCCAACGGCCCCGTGATGCAGAAGA
AGACCCTGAAGTGGGAGCCCAGCACCGAGAAGATGTACGTGGAGGACGGCGTGCTGAAGGGCGACGTGAA
CATGAGGCTGCTGCTGGAGGGCGGCGGCCACTACAGGTGCGACTTCAAGACCACCTACAAGGCCAAGAAG
GAGGTGAGGCTGCCCGACGCCCACAAGATCGACCACAGGATCGAGATCCTGAAGCACGACAAGGACTACA
ACAAGGTGAAGCTGTACGAGAACGCCGTGGCCAGGTACTCCATGCTGCCCAGCCAGGCCGGATCCGGTGG
GCTGGTTCTGTATGGGCACAGACAACCTAACTAATTTCCTGGCCCTCAAGGTGACTTGCTTGAACTTGCC
ACCTTCGCCACTAGGGGGCAGCATTGGTTTACACAGGGTGAACAAACGTTCAATTCTAAACTAATATTCT
TTGGTGGGAAAGTGTGTTCATTTTGGTTTGTTTTGAAGAAGTCACTTCATACCTTTGAACTGGGGTTAAG
CTGGTTAACTCCCAAAAACGCCATATATGGAGTTCCGCGTTACATAACTTACGGTAAATGGCCCGCCTGG
CTGACCGCCCAACGACCCCCGCCCATTGACGTCAATAATGACGTATGTTCCCATAGTAACGCCAATAGGG
ACTTTCCATTGACGTCAATGGGTGGAGTATTTACGGTAAACTGCCCACTTGGCAGTACATCAAGTGTATC
ATATGCCAAGTACGCCCCCTATTGACGTCAATGACGGTAAATGGCCCGCCTGGCATTATGCCCAGTACAT
GACCTTATGGGACTTTCCTACTTGGCAGTACATCTACGTATTAGTCATCGCTATTACCATGGTCGAGGTG
AGCCCCACGTTCTGCTTCACTCTCCCCATCTCCCCCCCCTCCCCACCCCCAATTTTGTATTTATTTATTT
TTTAATTATTTTGTGCAGCGATGGGGGCGGGGGGGGGKGGGGCGCGCGCCAGGCGGGGCGGGGCGGGGCG
AGGGGCGGGGCGGGGCGAGGCGGAGAGGTGCGGCGGCAGCCAATCAGAGCGGCGCGCTCCGAAAGTTTCC
TTTTATGGCGAGGCGGCGGCGGCGGCGGCCCTATAAAAAGCGAAGCGCGCGGCGGGCGGGAGTCGCTGCG
CGCTGCCTTCGCCCCGTGCCCCGCTCCGCCGCCGCCTCGCGCCGCCCGCCCCGGCTCTGACTGACCGCGT
TACTCCCACAGGTGAGCGGGCGGGACGGCCCTTCTCCTCCGGGCTGTAATTAGCGCTTGGTTTAATGACG
GCTTGTTTCTTTTCTGTGGCTGCGTGAAAGCCTTGAGGGGCTCCGGGAGGGCCCTTTGTGCGGGGGGAGC
GGCTCGGGGGGTGCGTGCGTGTGTGTGTGCGTGGGGAGCGCCGCGTGCGGCTCCGCGCTGCCCGGCGGCT
GTGAGCGCTGCGGGCGCGGCGCGGGGCTTTGTGCGCTCCGCAGTGTGCGCGAGGGGAGCGCGGCCGGGGG
CGGTGCCCCGCGGTGCGGGGGGGGCTGCGAGGGGAACAAAGGCTGCGTGCGGGGTGTGTGCGTGGGGGGG
TGAGCAGGGGGTGTGGGCGCGTCGGTCGGGCTGCAACCCCCCCTGCACCCCCCTCCCCGAGTTGCTGAGC
ACGGCCCGGCTTCGGGTGCGGGGCTCCGTACGGGGCGTGGCGCGGGGCTCGCCGTGCCGGGCGGGGGGTG
GCGGCAGGTGGGGGTGCCGGGCGGGGCGGGGCCGCCTCGGGCCGGGGAGGGCTCGGGGGAGGGGCGCGGC
GGCCCCCGGAGTGCCGGCGGCTGTCGAGGCGCGGCGAGCCGCAGCCATTGCCTTTTATGGTAATCGTGCG
AGAGGGCGCAGGGACTTCCTTTGTCCCAAATCTGTGCGGAGCCGAAATCTGGGAGGCGCCGCCGCACCCC
CTCTAGCGGGCGCGGGGCGAAGCGGTGCGGCGCCGGCAGGAAGGAAATGGGCGGGGAGGGCCTTCGTGCG
TCGCCGCGCCGCCGTCCCCTTCTCCCTCTCCAGCCTCGGGGCTGTCCGCGGGGGGACGGCTGCCTTCGGG
GGGGACGGGGCAGGGCGGGGTTCGGCTTCTGGCGTGTGACCGGCGGCTCTAGAGCCTCTGCTAACCATGT
TCATGCCTTCTTCTTTTTCCTACAGCTCCTGGGCAACGTGCTGGTTATTGTGCTGTCTCATCATTTTGGC
AAAGAATTCGCCACTATGCCAGAGCCAGCGAAGTCTGCTCCCGCCCCGAAAAAGGGCTCCAAGAAGGCGG
TGACTAAGGCGCAGAAGAAAGGCGGCAAGAAGCGCAAGCGCAGCCGCAAGGAGAGCTATTCCATCTATGT
GTACAAGGTTCTGAAGCAGGTCCACCCTGACACCGGCATTTCGTCCAAGGCCATGGGCATCATGAATTCG
TTTGTGAACGACATTTTCGAGCGCATCGCAGGTGAGGCTTCCCGCCTGGCGCATTACAACAAGCGCTCGA
CCATCACCTCCAGGGAGATCCAGACGGCCGTGCGCCTGCTGCTGCCTGGGGAGTTGGCCAAGCACGCCGT
GTCCGAGGGTACTAAGGCCATCACCAAGTACACCAGCGCTAAGGGTTCTGTATCAAAAGGCGAGGCGGTC
ATTAAAGAGTTCATGAGGTTTAAAGTCCATATGGAAGGAAGCATGAATGGTCACGAGTTTGAGATAGAGG
GAGAGGGTGAGGGAAGGCCGTACGAAGGGACGCAAACTGCGAAGTTGAAGGTAACGAAAGGCGGCCCTCT
GCCATTCTCTTGGGACATCCTTTCACCGCAATTTATGTACGGCTCTAGGGCCTTCACAAAACACCCCGCC
GATATTCCGGATTACTATAAACAAAGTTTTCCTGAGGGCTTCAAGTGGGAAAGAGTAATGAACTTCGAGG
ATGGGGGAGCTGTGACGGTTACTCAAGACACTAGCCTGGAGGACGGTACTCTTATATACAAGGTAAAACT
AAGAGGGACGAATTTTCCGCCAGACGGCCCCGTGATGCAAAAAAAAACTATGGGGTGGGAAGCATCCACC
GAGAGGCTGTACCCCGAAGACGGGGTCCTGAAGGGTGATATTAAAATGGCATTAAGATTAAAAGATGGCG
GGAGATACTTAGCTGACTTCAAGACTACATATAAAGCCAAAAAACCTGTACAGATGCCTGGAGCTTACAA
TGTGGATCGTAAGCTGGATATTACATCCCACAACGAAGATTATACCGTGGTGGAGCAGTACGAGCGTTCA
GAGGGGCGTCACTCCACCGGGGGTATGGATGAATTATACAAGAGCGGTCTTAGAAGCAGGGCGCAAGCGT
CAAATTCAGCGGTAGATGGAACAGCAGGTCCAGGTAGTACTGGCAGCAGAGGATCCTAACTCGAGATTCA
CTCCTCAGGTGCAGGCTGCCTATCAGAAGGTGGTGGCTGGTGTGGCCAATGCCCTGGCTCACAAATACCA
CTGAGATCTTTTTCCCTCTGCCAAAAATTATGGGGACATCATGAAGCCCCTTGAGCATCTGACTTCTGGC
TAATAAAGGAAATTTATTTTCATTGCAATAGTGTGTTGGAATTTTTTGTGTCTCTCACTCGGAAGGACAT
ATGGGAGGGCAAATCATTTAAAACATCAGAATGAGTATTTGGTTTAGAGTTTGGCAACATATGCCCATAT
GCTGGCTGCCATGAACAAAGGTTGGCTATAAAGAGGTCATCAGTATATGAAACAGCCCCCTGCTGTCCAT
TCCTTATTCCATAGAAAAGCCTTGACTTGAGGTTAGATTTTTTTTATATTTTGTTTTGTGTTATTTTTTT
CTTTAACATCCCTAAAATTTTCCTTACATGTTTTACTAGCCAGATTTTTCCTCCTCTCCTGACTACTCCC
AGTCATAGCTGTCCCTCTTCTCTTATGGAGATCCCTCGACCTGCAGCCCAAGCTTGGCGTAATGCTGAGC
A
